>Addgene plasmid #116936 | pRS306-pHIS3-2xGFP-tURA3 | addgene full sequence | sequence record 232760 | Addgene NGS Result
TCGCGCGTTTCGGTGATGACGGTGAAAACCTCTGACACATGCAGCTCCCGGAGACGGTCACAGCTTGTCT
GTAAGCGGATGCCGGGAGCAGACAAGCCCGTCAGGGCGCGTCAGCGGGTGTTGGCGGGTGTCGGGGCTGG
CTTAACTATGCGGCATCAGAGCAGATTGTACTGAGAGTGCACCATACCACCTTTTCAATTCATCATTTTT
TTTTTATTCTTTTTTTTGATTTCGGTTTCCTTGAAATTTTTTTGATTCGGTAATCTCCGAACAGAAGGAA
GAACGAAGGAAGGAGCACAGACTTAGATTGGTATATATACGCATATGTAGTGTTGAAGAAACATGAAATT
GCCCAGTATTCTTAACCCAACTGCACAGAACAAAAACCTGCAGGAAACGAAGATAAATCATGTCGAAAGC
TACATATAAGGAACGTGCTGCTACTCATCCTAGTCCTGTTGCTGCCAAGCTATTTAATATCATGCACGAA
AAGCAAACAAACTTGTGTGCTTCATTGGATGTTCGTACCACCAAGGAATTACTGGAGTTAGTTGAAGCAT
TAGGTCCCAAAATTTGTTTACTAAAAACACATGTGGATATCTTGACTGATTTTTCCATGGAGGGCACAGT
TAAGCCGCTAAAGGCATTATCCGCCAAGTACAATTTTTTACTCTTCGAAGACAGAAAATTTGCTGACATT
GGTAATACAGTCAAATTGCAGTACTCTGCGGGTGTATACAGAATAGCAGAATGGGCAGACATTACGAATG
CACACGGTGTGGTGGGCCCAGGTATTGTTAGCGGTTTGAAGCAGGCGGCAGAAGAAGTAACAAAGGAACC
TAGAGGCCTTTTGATGTTAGCAGAATTGTCATGCAAGGGCTCCCTATCTACTGGAGAATATACTAAGGGT
ACTGTTGACATTGCGAAGAGCGACAAAGATTTTGTTATCGGCTTTATTGCTCAAAGAGACATGGGTGGAA
GAGATGAAGGTTACGATTGGTTGATTATGACACCCGGTGTGGGTTTAGATGACAAGGGAGACGCATTGGG
TCAACAGTATAGAACCGTGGATGATGTGGTCTCTACAGGATCTGACATTATTATTGTTGGAAGAGGACTA
TTTGCAAAGGGAAGGGATGCTAAGGTAGAGGGTGAACGTTACAGAAAAGCAGGCTGGGAAGCATATTTGA
GAAGATGCGGCCAGCAAAACTAAAAAACTGTATTATAAGTAAATGCATGTATACTAAACTCACAAATTAG
AGCTTCAATTTAATTATATCAGTTATTACCCTATGCGGTGTGAAATACCGCACAGATGCGTAAGGAGAAA
ATACCGCATCAGGAAATTGTAAGCGTTAATATTTTGTTAAAATTCGCGTTAAATTTTTGTTAAATCAGCT
CATTTTTTAACCAATAGGCCGAAATCGGCAAAATCCCTTATAAATCAAAAGAATAGACCGAGATAGGGT
[37 nt withheld, positions 1470-1506]
AAAGAACGTGGACTCCAACGTCAAAGG
[49 nt withheld, positions 1534-1582]
T
[91 nt withheld, positions 1584-1674]
G
[124 nt withheld, positions 1676-1799]
CCATTCGCCATTCAGGCTGCGCAACTGTTGGGAAGGGCGATCGGTGCGGGCCTCTTCGCTATTACGCCAG
CTGGCGAAAGGGGGATGTGCTGCAAGGCGATTAAGTTGGGTAACGCCAGGGTTTTCCCAGTCACGACGTT
GTAAAACGACGGCCAGTGAATTGTAATACGACTCACTATAGGGCGAATTGGAGCTCCACCGCGGTGGCGG
CCGCATTACTCTTGGCCTCCTCTAGTACACTCTATATTTTTTTATGCCTCGGTAATGATTTTCGTTTTTT
TTTTCCACCTAGCGGATGACTCTTTTTTTTTCTTAGCGATTGGCATTATCACATAATGAATTATACATTA
TATAAAGTAATGTGATTTCTACGAAGAATATACTAAAAAATGAGCAGGCAAGATAAACGAAGGCAAAGAG
CTCGGTACCCGGGGATCCACTAGTATGGCCAGTGAATTCGAGCTCAGTAAAGGAGAAGAACTTTTCACTG
GAGTTGTCCCAATTCTTGTTGAATTAGATGGTGATGTTAATGGGCACAAATTTTCTGTCAGTGGAGAGGG
TGAAGGTGATGCAACATACGGAAAACTTACCCTTAAATTTATTTGCACTACTGGAAAACTACCTGTTCCA
TGGCCAACACTTGTCACTACTTTCACTTATGGTGTTCAATGCTTTTCAAGATACCCAGATCATATGAAAC
GGCATGACTTTTTCAAGAGTGCCATGCCCGAAGGTTATGTACAGGAAAGAACTATATTTTTCAAAGATGA
CGGGAACTACAAGACACGTGCTGAAGTCAAGTTTGAAGGTGATACCCTTGTTAATAGAATCGAGTTAAAA
GGTATTGATTTTAAAGAAGATGGAAACATTCTTGGACACAAATTGGAATACAACTATAACTCACACAATG
TATACATCATGGCAGACAAACAAAAGAATGGAATCAAAGTTAACTTCAAAATTAGACACAACATTGAAGA
TGGAAGCGTTCAACTAGCAGACCATTATCAACAAAATACTCCAATTGGCGATGGCCCTGTCCTTTTACCA
GACAACCATTACCTGTCCACACAATCTGCCCTTTCGAAAGATCCCAACGAAAAGAGAGACCACATGGTCC
TTCTTGAGTTTGTAACAGCTGCTGGGATTACACATGGCATGGATGAACTATACAAAGGAGCGCCGGGAGC
AGGTGCATCTAAAGGTGAAGAATTATTCACTGGTGTTGTCCCAATTTTGGTTGAATTAGATGGTGATGTT
AATGGTCACAAATTTTCTGTCTCCGGTGAAGGTGAAGGTGATGCTACTTACGGTAAATTGACCTTAAAAT
TTATTTGTACTACTGGTAAATTGCCAGTTCCATGGCCAACCTTAGTCACTACTTTAACTTATGGTGTTCA
ATGTTTTTCTAGATACCCAGATCATATGAAACAACATGACTTTTTCAAGTCTGCCATGCCAGAAGGTTAT
GTTCAAGAAAGAACTATTTTTTTCAAAGATGACGGTAACTACAAGACCAGAGCTGAAGTCAAGTTTGAAG
GTGATACCTTAGTTAATAGAATCGAATTAAAAGGTATTGATTTTAAAGAAGATGGTAACATTTTAGGTCA
CAAATTGGAATACAACTATAACTCTCACAATGTTTACATCATGGCTGACAAACAAAAGAATGGTATCAAA
GTTAACTTCAAAATTAGACACAACATTGAAGATGGTTCTGTTCAATTAGCTGACCATTATCAACAAAATA
CTCCAATTGGTGATGGTCCAGTCTTGTTACCAGACAACCATTACTTATCCACTCAATCTGCCTTATCCAA
AGATCCAAACGAAAAGAGAGACCACATGGTCTTGTTAGAATTTGTTACTGCTGCTGGTATTACCCATGGT
ATTGATGAATTGTACAAATAAGGCGCGCCATTATAAGTAAATGCATGTATACTAAACTCACAAATTAGAG
CTTCAATTTAATTATATCAGTTATTACCCGGGAATCTCGGTCGTAATGATTTCTATAATGACGAAAAAAA
AAAAATTGGAAAGAAAAAGCTTCATGGCCTTTATAAAAAGGAACTATCCAATACCTCGCCAGAACCAAGT
AACAGTATTTTACGGGGCACAAATCAAGAACAATAAGACAGGACTGTAAAGATGGACGCATAGCCTCGAG
GGGGGGCCCGGTACCAGCTTTTGTTCCCTTTAGTGAGGGTTAATTTCGAGCTTGGCGTAATCATGGTCAT
AGCTGTTTCCTGTGTGAAATTGTTATCCGCTCACAATTCCACACAACATACGAGCCGGAAGCATAAAGTG
TAAAGCCTGGGGTGCCTAATGAGTGAGCTAACTCACATTAATTGCGTTGCGCTCACTGCCCGCTTTCCAG
TCGGGAAACCTGTCGTGCCAGCTGCATTAATGAATCGGCCAACGCGCGGGGAGAGGCGGTTTGCGTATTG
GGCGCTCTTCCGCTTCCTCGCTCACTGACTCGCTGCGCTCGGTCGTTCGGCTGCGGCGAGCGGTATCAGC
TCACTCAAAGGCGGTAATACGGTTATCCACAGAATCAGGGGATAACGCAGGAAAGAACATGTGAGCAAAA
GGCCAGCAAAAGGCCAGGAACCGTAAAAAGGCCGCGTTGCTGGCGTTTTTCCATAGGCTCCGCCCCCCTG
ACGAGCATCACAAAAATCGACGCTCAAGTCAGAGGTGGCGAAACCCGACAGGACTATAAAGATACCAGGC
GTTTCCCCCTGGAAGCTCCCTCGTGCGCTCTCCTGTTCCGACCCTGCCGCTTACCGGATACCTGTCCGCC
TTTCTCCCTTCGGGAAGCGTGGCGCTTTCTCATAGCTCACGCTGTAGGTATCTCAGTTCGGTGTAGGTCG
TTCGCTCCAAGCTGGGCTGTGTGCACGAACCCCCCGTTCAGCCCGACCGCTGCGCCTTATCCGGTAACTA
TCGTCTTGAGTCCAACCCGGTAAGACACGACTTATCGCCACTGGCAGCAGCCACTGGTAACAGGATTAGC
AGAGCGAGGTATGTAGGCGGTGCTACAGAGTTCTTGAAGTGGTGGCCTAACTACGGCTACACTAGAAGAA
CAGTATTTGGTATCTGCGCTCTGCTGAAGCCAGTTACCTTCGGAAAAAGAGTTGGTAGCTCTTGATCCGG
CAAACAAACCACCGCTGGTAGCGGTGGTTTTTTTGTTTGCAAGCAGCAGATTACGCGCAGAAAAAAAGGA
TCTCAAGAAGATCCTTTGATCTTTTCTACGGGGTCTGACGCTCAGTGGAACGAAAACTCACGTTAAGGGA
TTTTGGTCATGAGATTATCAAAAAGGATCTTCACCTAGATCCTTTTAAATTAAAAATGAAGTTTTAAATC
AATCTAAAGTATATATGAGTAAACTTGGTCTGACAGTTACCAATGCTTAATCAGTGAGGCACCTATCTCA
GCGATCTGTCTATTTCGTTCATCCATAGTTGCCTGACTCCCCGTCGTGTAGATAACTACGATACGGGAGG
GCTTACCATCTGGCCCCAGTGCTGCAATGATACCGCGAGACCCACGCTCACCGGCTCCAGATTTATCAGC
AATAAACCAGCCAGCCGGAAGGGCCGAGCGCAGAAGTGGTCCTGCAACTTTATCCGCCTCCATCCAGTCT
ATTAATTGTTGCCGGGAAGCTAGAGTAAGTAGTTCGCCAGTTAATAGTTTGCGCAACGTTGTTGCCATTG
CTACAGGCATCGTGGTGTCACGCTCGTCGTTTGGTATGGCTTCATTCAGCTCCGGTTCCCAACGATCAAG
GCGAGTTACATGATCCCCCATGTTGTGCAAAAAAGCGGTTAGCTCCTTCGGTCCTCCGATCGTTGTCAGA
AGTAAGTTGGCCGCAGTGTTATCACTCATGGTTATGGCAGCACTGCATAATTCTCTTACTGTCATGCCAT
CCGTAAGATGCTTTTCTGTGACTGGTGAGTACTCAACCAAGTCATTCTGAGAATAGTGTATGCGGCGACC
GAGTTGCTCTTGCCCGGCGTCAATACGGGATAATACCGCGCCACATAGCAGAACTTTAAAAGTGCTCATC
ATTGGAAAACGTTCTTCGGGGCGAAAACTCTCAAGGATCTTACCGCTGTTGAGATCCAGTTCGATGTAAC
CCACTCGTGCACCCAACTGATCTTCAGCATCTTTTACTTTCACCAGCGTTTCTGGGTGAGCAAAAACAGG
AAGGCAAAATGCCGCAAAAAAGGGAATAAGGGCGACACGGAAATGTTGAATACTCATACTCTTCCTTTTT
CAATATTATTGAAGCATTTATCAGGGTTATTGTCTCATGAGCGGATACATATTTGAATGTATTTAGAAAA
ATAAACAAATAGGGGTTCCGCGCACATTTCCCCGAAAAGTGCCACCTGACGTCTAAGAAACCATTATTAT
CATGACATTAACCTATAAAAATAGGCGTATCACGAGGCCCTTTCGTC
Features (pLannotate 1.2.2; 22 found; start..end, strand, type, name):
    137..186     +  misc_feature   bom (fragment): basis of mobility region from pBR322
    194..409     +  promoter       URA3 promoter: S. cerevisiae URA3
    410..1213    +  CDS            URA3: orotidine-5'-phosphate decarboxylase, required for uracil biosynthesis; S. cerevisiae URA3; yeast auxotrophic marker, counterselectable with 5-fluoroorotic acid (5-FOA)
   1292..1343    +  misc_feature   bom (fragment): basis of mobility region from pBR322
   1371..1799    -  rep_origin     f1 ori (sequence partly withheld): f1 bacteriophage origin of replication; arrow indicates direction of (+) strand synthesis
   1803..1960    -  CDS            lacZα (fragment): LacZα fragment of β-galactosidase; lacZ fragment
   1963..1981    +  promoter       T7 promoter: promoter for bacteriophage T7 RNA polymerase
   1990..2013    +  misc_feature   MCS (fragment): pBluescript multiple cloning site
   2031..2217    +  promoter       HIS3 promoter: S. cerevisiae HIS3
   2217..2242    +  misc_feature   MCS (fragment): pUC18/19 multiple cloning site
   2262..2975    +  CDS            GFP (S65T): GFP (S65T) is a basic (constitutively fluorescent) green fluorescent protein published in 1995, derived from Aequorea victoria.
   2997..3710    +  CDS            yeGFP: yeast-enhanced green fluorescent protein codons optimized for translation in S. cerevisiae and C. albicans
   3963..3984    +  misc_feature   MCS (fragment): pBluescript multiple cloning site
   3996..4014    -  promoter       T3 promoter: promoter for bacteriophage T3 RNA polymerase
   4059..4075    -  protein_bind   lac operator: The lac repressor binds to the lac operator to inhibit transcription in E. coli. This inhibition can be relieved by adding lactose or isopropyl-β-D-thiogalactopyranoside (IPTG). lac repressor encoded by lacI
   4083..4113    -  promoter       lac promoter: promoter for the E. coli lac operon
   4128..4149    -  protein_bind   CAP binding site: CAP binding activates transcription in the presence of cAMP. E. coli catabolite activator protein
   4162..4254    -  CDS            lacI (fragment): lac repressor; lacI; The lac repressor binds to the lac operator to inhibit transcription in E. coli. This inhibition can be relieved by adding lactose or isopropyl-β-D-thiogalactopyranoside (IPTG).
   4437..5025    -  rep_origin     ori: high-copy-number ColE1/pMB1/pBR322/pUC origin of replication
   5196..6056    -  CDS            AmpR: β-lactamase; bla; confers resistance to ampicillin, carbenicillin, and related antibiotics
   6057..6161    -  promoter       AmpR promoter: bla
   6256..35      +  CDS            rop (fragment) (across the origin): Rop protein, which maintains plasmids at low copy number; rop
