[The description below was written by a language model from this plasmid's Addgene catalogue record and pLannotate feature annotations shown in this document.]
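Description:
pRS306-pHIS3-2xGFP-tURA3 is a yeast integrative expression vector built on the pRS306 backbone. No yeast replication origin (2μ or CEN/ARS) is annotated, so stable maintenance in Saccharomyces cerevisiae depends on recombination into the genome, as expected for an integrating plasmid. Transformants are selected through the URA3 marker, which is present with its own promoter, complements uracil auxotrophy and can be counterselected with 5-fluoroorotic acid. In E. coli the plasmid is propagated through a high-copy ColE1/pUC-type origin and selected with ampicillin via the β-lactamase gene. The backbone also carries pBluescript-derived elements: an f1 phage origin, lacZα and lac promoter/operator remnants, and T7 and T3 promoters flanking the cloning region.

The payload, assembled by Gibson cloning, is a tandem GFP reporter driven by the S. cerevisiae HIS3 promoter. The feature table shows two GFP coding units of equal length placed head to tail with a short gap between them, one annotated as GFP (S65T) and the other as yeast-codon-optimised yeGFP. This arrangement is consistent with a single fused double-GFP protein, although the linker itself is not annotated. The construct name indicates a URA3 terminator after the reporter. The table does not annotate a terminator, but an unannotated stretch lies between the second GFP and the downstream cloning-site remnant.

The recorded purpose is simply expression of 2xGFP in yeast. The associated publication concerns cytoplasmic crowding and biophysical properties, so the protein may serve as a fluorescent tracer, though the record does not say so. The sequenced record is slightly shorter than the catalogued total size.
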