Addgene plasmid #116936: pRS306-pHIS3-2xGFP-tURA3
Purpose: Yeast integrative vector for the expression of 2xGFP
Depositing lab: Liam Holt. Depositing organization: NYU Grossman School of Medicine. Publication: mTORC1 Controls Phase Separation and the Biophysical Properties of the Cytoplasm by Tuning Crowding. Delarue M, Brittingham GP, Pfeffer S, Surovtsev IV, Pinglay S, Kennedy KJ, Schaffer M, Gutierrez JI, Sang D, Poterewicz G, Chung JK, Plitzko JM, Groves JT, Jacobs-Wagner C, Engel BD, Holt LJ. Cell. 2018 Jul 12;174(2):338-349.e20. doi: 10.1016/j.cell.2018.05.042. Epub 2018 Jun 21. PubMed 29937223.
Backbone
  Vector backbone: pRS306
  Backbone size w/o insert (bp): 4801
  Total vector size (bp): 6268
  Vector type: Yeast Expression
  Selectable markers: URA3
Growth in bacteria
  Bacterial resistance: Ampicillin, 100 μg/mL
  Growth temperature: 37°C
  Growth strain: DH5alpha
  Copy number: Unknown
Gene/Insert
  Gene/Insert name: 2xGFP
  Insert size (bp): 1467
  Promoter: HIS3
  Cloning method: Gibson Cloning
  Sequencing primers: 5′ M13-fwd; 3′ M13-rev
Terms and licenses: Academic/Nonprofit Terms; Industry Terms: Not Available to Industry
How to cite: pRS306-pHIS3-2xGFP-tURA3 was a gift from Liam Holt (Addgene plasmid # 116936 ; http://n2t.net/addgene:116936 ; RRID:Addgene_116936)
